Addgene plasmid #161879: pDest-624 (attR4-attR2)
Purpose: (Empty Backbone) Multisite Gateway (attR4-attR2) vector for expression of multiple proteins using the Bac-to-Bac insect cell system
Depositing lab: Dominic Esposito. Depositing organization: National Cancer Institute (NCI). Publication: Combinatorial assembly of clone libraries using site-specific recombination. Wall VE, Garvey LA, Mehalko JL, Procter LV, Esposito D. Methods Mol Biol. 2014;1116:193-208. doi: 10.1007/978-1-62703-764-8_14. PubMed 24395366.
Backbone
  Vector backbone: pFastBac1
  Vector type: Insect Expression
Growth in bacteria
  Bacterial resistance: Chloramphenicol and Ampicillin, 25 & 100 μg/mL
  Growth temperature: 37°C
  Growth strain: ccdB Survival
  Copy number: High Copy
Gene/Insert
  Gene/Insert name: None
Terms and licenses: Academic/Nonprofit Terms; Industry Terms: Not Available to Industry
How to cite: pDest-624 (attR4-attR2) was a gift from Dominic Esposito (Addgene plasmid # 161879 ; http://n2t.net/addgene:161879 ; RRID:Addgene_161879)
