[The description below was written by a language model from this plasmid's Addgene catalogue record and pLannotate feature annotations shown in this document.]
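Description:
pDest-624 (attR4-attR2) is an empty Multisite Gateway destination vector built on the pFastBac1 backbone, intended for assembling constructs that express several proteins in insect cells through the Bac-to-Bac baculovirus system. It replicates in E. coli from a high-copy ColE1/pUC-type origin, also carries an f1 origin, and is selected with ampicillin (AmpR) together with chloramphenicol. Because it contains the ccdB toxin gene, it has to be maintained in a ccdB-tolerant strain.

The Gateway cassette consists of a chloramphenicol resistance gene (CmR) and ccdB, with a ccdA fragment, flanked by two attR-type recombination sites. In an LR reaction this cassette is replaced by the contents of entry clones, and loss of ccdB provides counterselection against unrecombined vector. The automated annotation labels the flanking sites as an attB4 core overlapping an attR2 fragment on one side and attR1 on the other, which does not match the attR4-attR2 designation in the catalogue name. This probably reflects the similarity of the att variants rather than a real difference, but the record does not settle it.

Downstream of the cassette lies an SV40 polyadenylation signal. The cassette, the poly(A) signal and a gentamicin resistance gene (GmR) driven by the Pc promoter all sit between the Tn7L and Tn7R ends, forming a mini-Tn7 element that can transpose into a bacmid in a suitable E. coli host to generate recombinant baculovirus DNA. No insect or baculoviral promoter such as polyhedrin is annotated in the feature table, so promoters are presumably supplied by the incoming entry clones, although the record does not say so.
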