Features (pLannotate 1.2.2; 21 found; start..end, strand, type, name):
      2..22      +  protein_bind   attB4: mutant version of attB; core recombination site for the Gateway® BP reaction BP Clonase™
     16..125     +  protein_bind   attR2 (fragment): mutant version of attR; recombination site for the Gateway® LR reaction LR Clonase™
    150..180     +  promoter       lac UV5 promoter: E. coli lac promoter with an "up" mutation
    204..233     +  promoter       cat promoter (fragment): promoter of the E. coli cat gene encoding chloramphenicol acetyltransferase
    234..893     +  CDS            CmR: chloramphenicol acetyltransferase; cat; confers resistance to chloramphenicol
   1051..1209    +  CDS            ccdA (fragment): CCDA_ECO57 - Also known as H, letA. Experimental evidence at protein level: Swiss-Prot protein existence level 1. Antitoxin component of a type II toxin-antitoxin (TA) system which inhibits the post-segregational killing (PSK) of plasmid-free cells, also referred to as a plasmid addiction system. Binds to and blocks the activity of CcdB; will also remove bound CcdB protein from the CcdB-GyrA complex by forming a CcdA-CcdB complex, a process termed rejuvenation. Functions as a transcriptional corepressor for the ccdAB operon, repression also requires CcdB (By similarity). From Escherichia coli
   1214..1516    +  CDS            ccdB: CCDB_ECOLI - Also known as G, letB, letD. Experimental evidence at protein level: Swiss-Prot protein existence level 1. Toxic component of a type II toxin-antitoxin (TA) system, functioning in plasmid maintainence. Responsible for the post- segregational killing (PSK) of plasmid-free cells, also referred to as a plasmid addiction system. Half-life of over 2 hours. Cell killing by CcdB is accompanied by filamentation, defects in chromosome and plasmid segregation, defects in cell division, formation of anucleate cells, decreased DNA synthesis and plasmid loss. Interferes with the activity of DN
   1560..1684    -  protein_bind   attR1: mutant version of attR; recombination site for the Gateway® LR reaction LR Clonase™
   1720..1803    +  CDS            large T antigen (fragment): large T antigen from SV40 (simian virus 40)
   1826..1960    +  polyA_signal   SV40 poly(A) signal: SV40 polyadenylation signal
   1989..2154    -  mobile_element Tn7L: mini-Tn7 element (left end of the Tn7 transposon) Tn7
   2317..2333    +  CDS            lacZα (fragment): LacZα fragment of β-galactosidase; lacZ fragment
   2338..2792    +  rep_origin     f1 ori (sequence partly withheld): f1 bacteriophage origin of replication; arrow indicates direction of (+) strand synthesis
   2818..2922    +  promoter       AmpR promoter: bla
   2923..3783    +  CDS            AmpR: β-lactamase; bla; confers resistance to ampicillin, carbenicillin, and related antibiotics
   3954..4542    +  rep_origin     ori: high-copy-number ColE1/pMB1/pBR322/pUC origin of replication
   4728..4779    -  misc_feature   bom (fragment): basis of mobility region from pBR322
   4847..5071    -  mobile_element Tn7R: mini-Tn7 element (right end of the Tn7 transposon) Tn7
   5138..5671    -  CDS            GmR: gentamycin acetyltransferase; aacC1; confers resistance to gentamycin
   5841..5869    -  promoter       Pc promoter: intI1 (promoter lies within the coding sequence); class 1 integron promoter
   5847..6044    -  CDS            YPR2_ECOLX (fragment): Protein predicted: Swiss-Prot protein existence level 4. From Escherichia coli.
>Addgene plasmid #161879 | pDest-624 (attR4-attR2) | addgene full sequence | sequence record 322107 | Addgene NGS Result
ACAACTTTGTATAGAAAAGTTGAACGAGAAACGTAAAATGATATAAATATCAATATATTAAATTAGATTT
TGCATAAAAAACAGACTACATAATACTGTAAAACACAACATATCCAGTCACTATGGCGGCCGCATTAGGC
ACCCCAGGCTTTACACTTTATGCTTCCGGCTCGTATAATGTGTGGATTTTGAGTTAGGATCCGTCGAGAT
TTTCAGGAGCTAAGGAAGCTAAAATGGAGAAAAAAATCACTGGATATACCACCGTTGATATATCCCAATG
GCATCGTAAAGAACATTTTGAGGCATTTCAGTCAGTTGCTCAATGTACCTATAACCAGACCGTTCAGCTG
GATATTACGGCCTTTTTAAAGACCGTAAAGAAAAATAAGCACAAGTTTTATCCGGCCTTTATTCACATTC
TTGCCCGCCTGATGAATGCTCATCCGGAATTCCGTATGGCAATGAAAGACGGTGAGCTGGTGATATGGGA
TAGTGTTCACCCTTGTTACACCGTTTTCCATGAGCAAACTGAAACGTTTTCATCGCTCTGGAGTGAATAC
CACGACGATTTCCGGCAGTTTCTACACATATATTCGCAAGATGTGGCGTGTTACGGTGAAAACCTGGCCT
ATTTCCCTAAAGGGTTTATTGAGAATATGTTTTTCGTCTCAGCCAATCCCTGGGTGAGTTTCACCAGTTT
TGATTTAAACGTGGCCAATATGGACAACTTCTTCGCCCCCGTTTTCACCATGGGCAAATATTATACGCAA
GGCGACAAGGTGCTGATGCCGCTGGCGATTCAGGTTCATCATGCCGTTTGTGATGGCTTCCATGTCGGCA
GAATGCTTAATGAATTACAACAGTACTGCGATGAGTGGCAGGGCGGGGCGTAAACGCGTGGATCCGGCTT
ACTAAAAGCCAGATAACAGTATGCGTATTTGCGCGCACCGGTGCTAGCGTATACCCGAAGTATGTCAAAA
AGAGGTATGCTATGAAGCAGCGTATTACAGTGACAGTTGACAGCGACAGCTATCAGTTGCTCAAGGCATA
TATGATGTCAATATCTCCGGTCTGGTAAGCACAACCATGCAGAATGAAGCCCGTCGTCTGCGTGCCGAAC
GCTGGAAAGCGGAAAATCAGGAAGGGATGGCTGAGGTCGCCCGGTTTATTGAAATGAACGGCTCTTTTGC
TGACGAGAACAGGGGCTGGTGAAATGCAGTTTAAGGTTTACACCTATAAAAGAGAGAGCCGTTATCGTCT
GTTTGTGGATGTACAGAGTGATATTATTGACACGCCCGGGCGACGGATGGTGATCCCCCTGGCCAGTGCA
CGTCTGCTGTCAGATAAAGTCTCCCGTGAACTTTACCCGGTGGTGCATATCGGGGATGAAAGCTGGCGCA
TGATGACCACCGATATGGCCAGTGTGCCGGTCTCCGTTATCGGGGAAGAAGTGGCTGATCTCAGCCACCG
CGAAAATGACATCAAAAACGCCATTAACCTGATGTTCTGGGGAATATAAATGTCAGGCTCCCTTATACAC
AGCCAGTCTGCAGGTCGACCATAGTGACTGGATATGTTGTGTTTTACAGTATTATGTAGTCTGTTTTTTA
TGCAAAATCTAATTTAATATATTGATATTTATATCATTTTACGTTTCTCGTTCAACTTTCTTGTACAAAG
TTGTGATCGAGCTAGCAAGCTTGTCGAGAAGTACTAGAGGATCATAATCAGCCATACCACATTTGTAGAG
GTTTTACTTGCTTTAAAAAACCTCCCACACCTCCCCCTGAACCTGAAACATAAAATGAATGCAATTGTTG
TTGTTAACTTGTTTATTGCAGCTTATAATGGTTACAAATAAAGCAATAGCATCACAAATTTCACAAATAA
AGCATTTTTTTCACTGCATTCTAGTTGTGGTTTGTCCAAACTCATCAATGTATCTTATCATGTCTGGATC
TGATCACTGCTTGAGCCTAGGAGATCCGAACCAGATAAGTGAAATCTAGTTCCAAACTATTTTGTCATTT
TTAATTTTCGTATTAGCTTACGACGCTACACCCAGTTCCCATCTATTTTGTCACTCTTCCCTAAATAATC
CTTAAAAACTCCATTTCCACCCCTCCCAGTTCCCAACTATTTTGTCCGCCCACAGCGGGGCATTTTTCTT
CCTGTTATGTTTTTAATCAAACATCCTGCCAACTCCATGTGACAAACCGTCATCTTCGGCTACTTTTTCT
CTGTCACAGAATGAAAATTTTTCTGTCATCTCTTCGTTATTAATGTTTGTAATTGACTGAATATCAACGC
TTATTTGCAGCCTGAATGGCGAATGGG
[124 nt withheld, positions 2338-2461]
C
[91 nt withheld, positions 2463-2553]
A
[49 nt withheld, positions 2555-2603]
CCTTTGACGTTGGAGTCCACGTTCTT
[37 nt withheld, positions 2630-2666]
ACCCTATCTCGGTCTATTCTTTTGATTTATAAGGGATTTTGCCGATTTCGGCCTATTGGTTAAAAAATGA
GCTGATTTAACAAAAATTTAACGCGAATTTTAACAAAATATTAACGCTTACAATTTAGGTGGCACTTTTC
GGGGAAATGTGCGCGGAACCCCTATTTGTTTATTTTTCTAAATACATTCAAATATGTATCCGCTCATGAG
ACAATAACCCTGATAAATGCTTCAATAATATTGAAAAAGGAAGAGTATGAGTATTCAACATTTCCGTGTC
GCCCTTATTCCCTTTTTTGCGGCATTTTGCCTTCCTGTTTTTGCTCACCCAGAAACGCTGGTGAAAGTAA
AAGATGCTGAAGATCAGTTGGGTGCACGAGTGGGTTACATCGAACTGGATCTCAACAGCGGTAAGATCCT
TGAGAGTTTTCGCCCCGAAGAACGTTTTCCAATGATGAGCACTTTTAAAGTTCTGCTATGTGGCGCGGTA
TTATCCCGTATTGACGCCGGGCAAGAGCAACTCGGTCGCCGCATACACTATTCTCAGAATGACTTGGTTG
AGTACTCACCAGTCACAGAAAAGCATCTTACGGATGGCATGACAGTAAGAGAATTATGCAGTGCTGCCAT
AACCATGAGTGATAACACTGCGGCCAACTTACTTCTGACAACGATCGGAGGACCGAAGGAGCTAACCGCT
TTTTTGCACAACATGGGGGATCATGTAACTCGCCTTGATCGTTGGGAACCGGAGCTGAATGAAGCCATAC
CAAACGACGAGCGTGACACCACGATGCCTGTAGCAATGGCAACAACGTTGCGCAAACTATTAACTGGCGA
ACTACTTACTCTAGCTTCCCGGCAACAATTAATAGACTGGATGGAGGCGGATAAAGTTGCAGGACCACTT
CTGCGCTCGGCCCTTCCGGCTGGCTGGTTTATTGCTGATAAATCTGGAGCCGGTGAGCGTGGGTCTCGCG
GTATCATTGCAGCACTGGGGCCAGATGGTAAGCCCTCCCGTATCGTAGTTATCTACACGACGGGGAGTCA
GGCAACTATGGATGAACGAAATAGACAGATCGCTGAGATAGGTGCCTCACTGATTAAGCATTGGTAACTG
TCAGACCAAGTTTACTCATATATACTTTAGATTGATTTAAAACTTCATTTTTAATTTAAAAGGATCTAGG
TGAAGATCCTTTTTGATAATCTCATGACCAAAATCCCTTAACGTGAGTTTTCGTTCCACTGAGCGTCAGA
CCCCGTAGAAAAGATCAAAGGATCTTCTTGAGATCCTTTTTTTCTGCGCGTAATCTGCTGCTTGCAAACA
AAAAAACCACCGCTACCAGCGGTGGTTTGTTTGCCGGATCAAGAGCTACCAACTCTTTTTCCGAAGGTAA
CTGGCTTCAGCAGAGCGCAGATACCAAATACTGTTCTTCTAGTGTAGCCGTAGTTAGGCCACCACTTCAA
GAACTCTGTAGCACCGCCTACATACCTCGCTCTGCTAATCCTGTTACCAGTGGCTGCTGCCAGTGGCGAT
AAGTCGTGTCTTACCGGGTTGGACTCAAGACGATAGTTACCGGATAAGGCGCAGCGGTCGGGCTGAACGG
GGGGTTCGTGCACACAGCCCAGCTTGGAGCGAACGACCTACACCGAACTGAGATACCTACAGCGTGAGCT
ATGAGAAAGCGCCACGCTTCCCGAAGGGAGAAAGGCGGACAGGTATCCGGTAAGCGGCAGGGTCGGAACA
GGAGAGCGCACGAGGGAGCTTCCAGGGGGAAACGCCTGGTATCTTTATAGTCCTGTCGGGTTTCGCCACC
TCTGACTTGAGCGTCGATTTTTGTGATGCTCGTCAGGGGGGCGGAGCCTATGGAAAAACGCCAGCAACGC
GGCCTTTTTACGGTTCCTGGCCTTTTGCTGGCCTTTTGCTCACATGTTCTTTCCTGCGTTATCCCCTGAT
TCTGTGGATAACCGTATTACCGCCTTTGAGTGAGCTGATACCGCTCGCCGCAGCCGAACGACCGAGCGCA
GCGAGTCAGTGAGCGAGGAAGCGGAAGAGCGCCTGATGCGGTATTTTCTCCTTACGCATCTGTGCGGTAT
TTCACACCGCATAGACCAGCCGCGTAACCTGGCAAAATCGGTTACGGTTGAGTAATAAATGGATGCCCTG
CGTAAGCGGGTGTGGGCGGACAATAAAGTCTTAAACTGAACAAAATAGATCTAAACTATGACAATAAAGT
CTTAAACTAGACAGAATAGTTGTAAACTGAAATCAGTCCAGTTATGCTGTGAAAAAGCATACTGGACTTT
TGTTATGGCTAAAGCAAACTCTTCATTTTCTGAAGTGCAAATTGCCCGTCGTATTAAAGAGGGGCGTGGC
CAAGGGCATGGTAAAGACTATATTCGCGGCGTTGTGACAATTTACCGAACAACTCCGCGGCCGGGAAGCC
GATCTCGGCTTGAACGAATTGTTAGGTGGCGGTACTTGGGTCGATATCAAAGTGCATCACTTCTTCCCGT
ATGCCCAACTTTGTATAGAGAGCCACTGCGGGATCGTCACCGTAATCTGCTTGCACGTAGATCACATAAG
CACCAAGCGCGTTGGCCTCATGCTTGAGGAGATTGATGAGCGCGGTGGCAATGCCCTGCCTCCGGTGCTC
GCCGGAGACTGCGAGATCATAGATATAGATCTCACTACGCGGCTGCTCAAACTTGGGCAGAACGTAAGCC
GCGAGAGCGCCAACAACCGCTTCTTGGTCGAAGGCAGCAAGCGCGATGAATGTCTTACTACGGAGCAAGT
TCCCGAGGTAATCGGAGTCCGGCTGATGTTGGGAGTAGGTGGCTACGTCTCCGAACTCACGACCGAAAAG
ATCAAGAGCAGCCCGCATGGATTTGACTTGGTCAGGGCCGAGCCTACATGTGCGAATGATGCCCATACTT
GAGCCACCTAACTTTGTTTTAGGGCGACTGCCCTGCTGCGTAACATCGTTGCTGCTCCATAACATCAAAC
ATCGACCCACGGCGTAACGCGCTTGCTGCTTGGATGCCCGAGGCATAGACTGTACAAAAAAACAGTCATA
ACAAGCCATGAAAACCGCCACTGCGCCGTTACCACCGCTGCGTTCGGTCAAGGTTCTGGACCAGTTGCGT
GAGCGCATACGCTACTTGCATTACAGTTTACGAACCGAACAGGCTTATGTCAACTGGGTTCGTGCCTTCA
TCCGTTTCCACGGTGTGCGTCACCCGGCAACCTTGGGCAGCAGCGAAGTCGAGGCATTTCTGTCCTGGCT
GGCGAACGAGCGCAAGGTTTCGGTCTCCACGCATCGTCAGGCATTGGCGGCCTTGCTGTTCTTCTACGGC
AAGGTGCTGTGCACGGATCTACCATGGGATCCTCGATC
